>Addgene plasmid #144666 | TFORF3190 | addgene full sequence | sequence record 350034 | Addgene NGS Result
GGCTCCGGTGCCCGTCAGTGGGCAGAGCGCACATCGCCCACAGTCCCCGAGAAGTTGGGGGGAGGGGTCG
GCAATTGAACCGGTGCCTAGAGAAGGTGGCGCGGGGTAAACTGGGAAAGTGATGTCGTGTACTGGCTCCG
CCTTTTTCCCGAGGGTGGGGGAGAACCGTATATAAGTGCAGTAGTCGCCGTGAACGTTCTTTTTCGCAAC
GGGTTTGCCGCCAGAACACAGGTAAGTGCCGTGTGTGGTTCCCGCGGGCCTGGCCTCTTTACGGGTTATG
GCCCTTGCGTGCCTTGAATTACTTCCACCTGGCTGCAGTACGTGATTCTTGATCCCGAGCTTCGGGTTGG
AAGTGGGTGGGAGAGTTCGAGGCCTTGCGCTTAAGGAGCCCCTTCGCCTCGTGCTTGAGTTGAGGCCTGG
CCTGGGCGCTGGGGCCGCCGCGTGCGAATCTGGTGGCACCTTCGCGCCTGTCTCGCTGCTTTCGATAAGT
CTCTAGCCATTTAAAATTTTTGATGACCTGCTGCGACGCTTTTTTTCTGGCAAGATAGTCTTGTAAATGC
GGGCCAAGATCTGCACACTGGTATTTCGGTTTTTGGGGCCGCGGGCGGCGACGGGGCCCGTGCGTCCCAG
CGCACATGTTCGGCGAGGCGGGGCCTGCGAGCGCGGCCACCGAGAATCGGACGGGGGTAGTCTCAAGCTG
GCCGGCCTGCTCTGGTGCCTGGCCTCGCGCCGCCGTGTATCGCCCCGCCCTGGGCGGCAAGGCTGGCCCG
GTCGGCACCAGTTGCGTGAGCGGAAAGATGGCCGCTTCCCGGCCCTGCTGCAGGGAGCTCAAAATGGAGG
ACGCGGCGCTCGGGAGAGCGGGCGGGTGAGTCACCCACACAAAGGAAAAGGGCCTTTCCGTCCTCAGCCG
TCGCTTCATGTGACTCCACGGAGTACCGGGCGCCGTCCAGGCACCTCGATTAGTTCTCGAGCTTTTGGAG
TACGTCGTCTTTAGGTTGGGGGGAGGGGTTTTATGCGATGGAGTTTCCCCACACTGAGTGGGTGGAGACT
GAAGTTAGGCCAGCTTGGCACTTGATGTAATTCTCCTTGGAATTTGCCCTTTTTGAGTTTGGATCTTGGT
TCATTCTCAAGCCTCAGACAGTGGTTCAAAGTTTTTTTCTTCCATTTCAGGTGTCGTGAGGCTAGCATCG
ATTGATCAACAAGTTTGTACAAAAAAGTTGGCATGGTCACCTGCGCCCACCTGGGCCGGCGCGCGCGACT
CCCGGCAGCTCAGCCCTCTGCCTGCCCAGGAACCTGCTTTTCCCAAGAGGAGAGAATGGCTGCTGGGTAC
CTGCCCCGCTGGTCCCAGGAATTAGTAACCTTTGAGGACGTGTCCATGGACTTCTCCCAGGAGGAGTGGG
AGTTGCTGGAGCCTGCTCAGAAGAACCTGTACAGAGAGGTGATGCTGGAGAACTACAGGAACGTGGTCTC
CCTGGAAGCCTTGAAGAACCAATGTACTGATGTGGGGATTAAAGAGGGTCCACTTTCCCCAGCACAAACC
TCACAAGTCACTAGTCTTTCCTCATGGACGGGGTATTTACTTTTTCAACCAGTGGCTTCTTCCCACTTGG
AGCAAAGAGAAGCCCTGTGGATAGAGGAAAAAGGAACTCCTCAAGCCTCCTGTTCAGATTGGATGACTGT
ACTAAGAAACCAAGACTCAACTTACAAGAAGGTGGCTTTGCAGGAGGAACCAGCCAGTGGTATAAATATG
ATAAAGCTTATCAGAGAAGATGGGGGATGGAAGCAGTTAGAGGACAGCCATGAAGACCCCCAGGGGCTTT
TGAGCCAAAAGGCATCCCTTCACGTAGTGGCCGTTCCTCAGGAGAAGGCTACTGCATGGCATGGATTTGG
GGAAAATGGTAATCTGAGCCCAGCCCTTGTTTTATCACAGGGAAGCTCTAAAGGGAACCACTTGTGTGGC
AGCGAGTTAGATATTACAAGCTTGGCATCCGATTCAGTCTTAAACCACCATCAGCTGGGATATGCAGATC
GGAGACCTTGTGAAAGTAATGAATGTGGAAATGCCATCCGCCAGAACAGTCACTTTATTCAACACGGGGG
GAAGATGTTTGTGTATTTGGAAAATGGGCAGTCATTGAACCACGGTATGGCCCTGACTATCCACAACAAA
ATCAACACGGCAGAGAAACCCTTTGAGTGCCACCAGTGTGGGAAGGTGTTCAACCGGAGGCATTCTTTGA
GCGAACATCAAAGAATTCACACGGGGGAGAAACCCTACGAGTGTCAGGAGTGTGGGCGAGCCTTTACGCA
CAGCTCCACCCTCACGCGCCATCTGAGAACTCATACTGGAGAGAAGCCCTACGGGTGCGGTGAGTGCGGG
AAAGCCTTCAACAGGATCTCATCGCTGACTCAGCATCAGAGGATTCACACCGGGGAAAAGCCCTATAAAT
GTGAAGACTGTGGGAAATCCTTCTGCCAGAGCTCTTACCTGATCTTGCACAAGAGGACACACACCGGAGA
GAAGCCCTACGAATGCAGTGAATGTGGAAAGGCCTTCAGTGACCGTTCCTCTCTCAACCAGCACGAGCGA
ACTCACACGGGCGAGAACCCCTATGAATGTAAGCAGTGTGGGAGAGCCTTCAGCCAGAGGTCTTCCCTTG
TGAGGCACGAGAGAACTCACACTGGAGAGAAACCCTACAGGTGTCAGGAATGTGGGAAAGCCTTCAGCCA
GAGCTCATCCCTTGTCACACATCAGAAAACTCACAGCAGCCAGAAAACCTATAAAATCATTGACTGCGGG
AAAGCGTTCTACCAGAACAGACATCTTATTGGATATTACCCAACTTTCTTGTACAAAGTGGTTGATATCG
GTAAGCCTATCCCTAACCCTCTCCTCGGTCTCGATTCTACGTAGTAATGAACTAGTCCGTAACTTGAAAG
TATTTCGATTTCTTGGCTTTATATATCTTGTGGAAAGGACGACCGTCACATAACATGTGACTCAATACGC
GTTAAGTCGACAATCAACCTCTGGATTACAAAATTTGTGAAAGATTGACTGGTATTCTTAACTATGTTGC
TCCTTTTACGCTATGTGGATACGCTGCTTTAATGCCTTTGTATCATGCTATTGCTTCCCGTATGGCTTTC
ATTTTCTCCTCCTTGTATAAATCCTGGTTGCTGTCTCTTTATGAGGAGTTGTGGCCCGTTGTCAGGCAAC
GTGGCGTGGTGTGCACTGTGTTTGCTGACGCAACCCCCACTGGTTGGGGCATTGCCACCACCTGTCAGCT
CCTTTCCGGGACTTTCGCTTTCCCCCTCCCTATTGCCACGGCGGAACTCATCGCCGCCTGCCTTGCCCGC
TGCTGGACAGGGGCTCGGCTGTTGGGCACTGACAATTCCGTGGTGTTGTCGGGGAAATCATCGTCCTTTC
CTTGGCTGCTCGCCTGTGTTGCCACCTGGATTCTGCGCGGGACGTCCTTCTGCTACGTCCCTTCGGCCCT
CAATCCAGCGGACCTTCCTTCCCGCGGCCTGCTGCCGGCTCTGCGGCCTCTTCCGCGTCTTCGCCTTCGC
CCTCAGACGAGTCGGATCTCCCTTTGGGCCGCCTCCCCGCGTCGACTTTAAGACCAATGACTTACAAGGC
AGCTGTAGATCTTAGCCACTTTTTAAAAGAAAAGGGGGGACTGGAAGGGCTAATTCACTCCCAACGAAGA
CAAGATCTGCTTTTTGCTTGTACTGGGTCTCTCTGGTTAGACCAGATCTGAGCCTGGGAGCTCTCTGGCT
AACTAGGGAACCCACTGCTTAAGCCTCAATAAAGCTTGCCTTGAGTGCTTCAAGTAGTGTGTGCCCGTCT
GTTGTGTGACTCTGGTAACTAGAGATCCCTCAGACCCTTTTAGTCAGTGTGGAAAATCTCTAGCAGTACG
TATAGTAGTTCATGTCATCTTATTATTCAGTATTTATAACTTGCAAAGAAATGAATATCAGAGAGTGAGA
GGAACTTGTTTATTGCAGCTTATAATGGTTACAAATAAAGCAATAGCATCACAAATTTCACAAATAAAGC
ATTTTTTTCACTGCATTCTAGTTGTGGTTTGTCCAAACTCATCAATGTATCTTATCATGTCTGGCTCTAG
CTATCCCGCCCCTAACTCCGCCCATCCCGCCCCTAACTCCGCCCAGTTCCGCCCATTCTCCGCCCCATGG
CTGACTAATTTTTTTTATTTATGCAGAGGCCGAGGCCGCCTCGGCCTCTGAGCTATTCCAGAAGTAGTGA
GGAGGCTTTTTTGGAGGCCTAGGGACGTACCCAATTCGCCCTATAGTGAGTCGTATTACGCGCGCTCACT
GGCCGTCGTTTTACAACGTCGTGACTGGGAAAACCCTGGCGTTACCCAACTTAATCGCCTTGCAGCACAT
CCCCCTTTCGCCAGCTGGCGTAATAGCGAAGAGGCCCGCACCGATCGCCCTTCCCAACAGTTGCGCAGCC
TGAATGGCGAATGGG
[124 nt withheld, positions 4496-4619]
C
[91 nt withheld, positions 4621-4711]
A
[49 nt withheld, positions 4713-4761]
CCTTTGACGTTGGAGTCCACGTTCTTT
[37 nt withheld, positions 4789-4825]
ACCCTATCTCGGTCTATTCTTTTGATTTATAAGGGATTTTGCCGATTTCGGCCTATTGGTTAAAAAATGA
GCTGATTTAACAAAAATTTAACGCGAATTTTAACAAAATATTAACGCTTACAATTTAGGTGGCACTTTTC
GGGGAAATGTGCGCGGAACCCCTATTTGTTTATTTTTCTAAATACATTCAAATATGTATCCGCTCATGAG
ACAATAACCCTGATAAATGCTTCAATAATATTGAAAAAGGAAGAGTATGAGTATTCAACATTTCCGTGTC
GCCCTTATTCCCTTTTTTGCGGCATTTTGCCTTCCTGTTTTTGCTCACCCAGAAACGCTGGTGAAAGTAA
AAGATGCTGAAGATCAGTTGGGTGCACGAGTGGGTTACATCGAACTGGATCTCAACAGCGGTAAGATCCT
TGAGAGTTTTCGCCCCGAAGAACGTTTTCCAATGATGAGCACTTTTAAAGTTCTGCTATGTGGCGCGGTA
TTATCCCGTATTGACGCCGGGCAAGAGCAACTCGGTCGCCGCATACACTATTCTCAGAATGACTTGGTTG
AGTACTCACCAGTCACAGAAAAGCATCTTACGGATGGCATGACAGTAAGAGAATTATGCAGTGCTGCCAT
AACCATGAGTGATAACACTGCGGCCAACTTACTTCTGACAACGATCGGAGGACCGAAGGAGCTAACCGCT
TTTTTGCACAACATGGGGGATCATGTAACTCGCCTTGATCGTTGGGAACCGGAGCTGAATGAAGCCATAC
CAAACGACGAGCGTGACACCACGATGCCTGTAGCAATGGCAACAACGTTGCGCAAACTATTAACTGGCGA
ACTACTTACTCTAGCTTCCCGGCAACAATTAATAGACTGGATGGAGGCGGATAAAGTTGCAGGACCACTT
CTGCGCTCGGCCCTTCCGGCTGGCTGGTTTATTGCTGATAAATCTGGAGCCGGTGAGCGTGGGTCTCGCG
GTATCATTGCAGCACTGGGGCCAGATGGTAAGCCCTCCCGTATCGTAGTTATCTACACGACGGGGAGTCA
GGCAACTATGGATGAACGAAATAGACAGATCGCTGAGATAGGTGCCTCACTGATTAAGCATTGGTAACTG
TCAGACCAAGTTTACTCATATATACTTTAGATTGATTTAAAACTTCATTTTTAATTTAAAAGGATCTAGG
TGAAGATCCTTTTTGATAATCTCATGACCAAAATCCCTTAACGTGAGTTTTCGTTCCACTGAGCGTCAGA
CCCCGTAGAAAAGATCAAAGGATCTTCTTGAGATCCTTTTTTTCTGCGCGTAATCTGCTGCTTGCAAACA
AAAAAACCACCGCTACCAGCGGTGGTTTGTTTGCCGGATCAAGAGCTACCAACTCTTTTTCCGAAGGTAA
CTGGCTTCAGCAGAGCGCAGATACCAAATACTGTTCTTCTAGTGTAGCCGTAGTTAGGCCACCACTTCAA
GAACTCTGTAGCACCGCCTACATACCTCGCTCTGCTAATCCTGTTACCAGTGGCTGCTGCCAGTGGCGAT
AAGTCGTGTCTTACCGGGTTGGACTCAAGACGATAGTTACCGGATAAGGCGCAGCGGTCGGGCTGAACGG
GGGGTTCGTGCACACAGCCCAGCTTGGAGCGAACGACCTACACCGAACTGAGATACCTACAGCGTGAGCT
ATGAGAAAGCGCCACGCTTCCCGAAGGGAGAAAGGCGGACAGGTATCCGGTAAGCGGCAGGGTCGGAACA
GGAGAGCGCACGAGGGAGCTTCCAGGGGGAAACGCCTGGTATCTTTATAGTCCTGTCGGGTTTCGCCACC
TCTGACTTGAGCGTCGATTTTTGTGATGCTCGTCAGGGGGGCGGAGCCTATGGAAAAACGCCAGCAACGC
GGCCTTTTTACGGTTCCTGGCCTTTTGCTGGCCTTTTGCTCACATGTTCTTTCCTGCGTTATCCCCTGAT
TCTGTGGATAACCGTATTACCGCCTTTGAGTGAGCTGATACCGCTCGCCGCAGCCGAACGACCGAGCGCA
GCGAGTCAGTGAGCGAGGAAGCGGAAGAGCGCCCAATACGCAAACCGCCTCTCCCCGCGCGTTGGCCGAT
TCATTAATGCAGCTGGCACGACAGGTTTCCCGACTGGAAAGCGGGCAGTGAGCGCAACGCAATTAATGTG
AGTTAGCTCACTCATTAGGCACCCCAGGCTTTACACTTTATGCTTCCGGCTCGTATGTTGTGTGGAATTG
TGAGCGGATAACAATTTCACACAGGAAACAGCTATGACCATGATTACGCCAAGCGCGCAATTAACCCTCA
CTAAAGGGAACAAAAGCTGGAGCTGCAAGCTTAATGTAGTCTTATGCAATACTCTTGTAGTCTTGCAACA
TGGTAACGATGAGTTAGCAACATGCCTTACAAGGAGAGAAAAAGCACCGTGCATGCCGATTGGTGGAAGT
AAGGTGGTACGATCGTGCCTTATTAGGAAGGCAACAGACGGGTCTGACATGGATTGGACGAACCACTGAA
TTGCCGCATTGCAGAGATATTGTATTTAAGTGCCTAGCTCGATACATAAACGGGTCTCTCTGGTTAGACC
AGATCTGAGCCTGGGAGCTCTCTGGCTAACTAGGGAACCCACTGCTTAAGCCTCAATAAAGCTTGCCTTG
AGTGCTTCAAGTAGTGTGTGCCCGTCTGTTGTGTGACTCTGGTAACTAGAGATCCCTCAGACCCTTTTAG
TCAGTGTGGAAAATCTCTAGCAGTGGCGCCCGAACAGGGACTTGAAAGCGAAAGGGAAACCAGAGGAGCT
CTCTCGACGCAGGACTCGGCTTGCTGAAGCGCGCACGGCAAGAGGCGAGGGGCGGCGACTGGTGAGTACG
CCAAAAATTTTGACTAGCGGAGGCTAGAAGGAGAGAGATGGGTGCGAGAGCGTCAGTATTAAGCGGGGGA
GAATTAGATCGCGATGGGAAAAAATTCGGTTAAGGCCAGGGGGAAAGAAAAAATATAAATTAAAACATAT
AGTATGGGCAAGCAGGGAGCTAGAACGATTCGCAGTTAATCCTGGCCTGTTAGAAACATCAGAAGGCTGT
AGACAAATACTGGGACAGCTACAACCATCCCTTCAGACAGGATCAGAAGAACTTAGATCATTATATAATA
CAGTAGCAACCCTCTATTGTGTGCATCAAAGGATAGAGATAAAAGACACCAAGGAAGCTTTAGACAAGAT
AGAGGAAGAGCAAAACAAAAGTAAGACCACCGCACAGCAAGCGGCCGCTGATCTTCAGACCTGGAGGAGG
AGATATGAGGGACAATTGGAGAAGTGAATTATATAAATATAAAGTAGTAAAAATTGAACCATTAGGAGTA
GCACCCACCAAGGCAAAGAGAAGAGTGGTGCAGAGAGAAAAAAGAGCAGTGGGAATAGGAGCTTTGTTCC
TTGGGTTCTTGGGAGCAGCAGGAAGCACTATGGGCGCAGCGTCAATGACGCTGACGGTACAGGCCAGACA
ATTATTGTCTGGTATAGTGCAGCAGCAGAACAATTTGCTGAGGGCTATTGAGGCGCAACAGCATCTGTTG
CAACTCACAGTCTGGGGCATCAAGCAGCTCCAGGCAAGAATCCTGGCTGTGGAAAGATACCTAAAGGATC
AACAGCTCCTGGGGATTTGGGGTTGCTCTGGAAAACTCATTTGCACCACTGCTGTGCCTTGGAATGCTAG
TTGGAGTAATAAATCTCTGGAACAGATTTGGAATCACACGACCTGGATGGAGTGGGACAGAGAAATTAAC
AATTACACAAGCTTAATACACTCCTTAATTGAAGAATCGCAAAACCAGCAAGAAAAGAATGAACAAGAAT
TATTGGAATTAGATAAATGGGCAAGTTTGTGGAATTGGTTTAACATAACAAATTGGCTGTGGTATATAAA
ATTATTCATAATGATAGTAGGAGGCTTGGTAGGTTTAAGAATAGTTTTTGCTGTACTTTCTATAGTGAAT
AGAGTTAGGCAGGGATATTCACCATTATCGTTTCAGACCCACCTCCCAACCCCGAGGGGACCCATGCATT
GCATCTCAATTAGTCAGCAACCAGGTGTGGAAAGTCCCCAGGCTCCCCAGCAGGCAGAAGTATGCAAAGC
ATGCGTCTCAATTAGTCAGCAACCATAGTCCCGCCCCTAACTCCGCCCATCCCGCCCCTAACTCCGCCCA
GTTCCGCCCATTCTCCGCCCCATGGCTGACTAATTTTTTTTATTTATGCAGAGGCCGAGGCCGCCTCGGC
CTCTGAGCTATTCCAGAAGTAGTGAGGAGGCTTTTTTGGAGGCCTAGGCTTTTGCAAAAAGCTTTCTAGA
GGTACCACCGGAGCTTACCATGACCGAGTACAAGCCCACGGTGCGCCTCGCCACCCGCGACGACGTCCCC
AGGGCCGTACGCACCCTCGCCGCCGCGTTCGCCGACTACCCCGCCACGCGCCACACCGTCGATCCGGACC
GCCACATCGAGCGGGTCACCGAGCTGCAAGAACTCTTCCTCACGCGCGTCGGGCTCGACATCGGCAAGGT
GTGGGTCGCGGACGACGGCGCCGCCGTGGCGGTCTGGACCACGCCGGAGAGCGTCGAAGCGGGGGCGGTG
TTCGCCGAGATCGGCCCGCGCATGGCCGAGTTGAGCGGTTCCCGGCTGGCCGCGCAGCAACAGATGGAAG
GCCTCCTGGCGCCGCACCGGCCCAAGGAGCCCGCGTGGTTCCTGGCCACCGTCGGCGTCTCGCCCGACCA
CCAGGGCAAGGGTCTGGGCAGCGCCGTCGTGCTCCCCGGAGTGGAGGCGGCCGAGCGCGCCGGGGTGCCC
GCCTTCCTGGAGACCTCCGCGCCCCGCAACCTCCCCTTCTACGAGCGGCTCGGCTTCACCGTCACCGCCG
ACGTCGAGGTGCCCGAAGGACCGCGCACCTGGTGCATGACCCGCAAGCCCGGTGCCAGTTAACGAATTCT
AGATCTTGAGACAAATGGCAGTATTCATCCACAATTTTAAAAGAAAAGGGGGGATTGGGGGGTACAGTGC
AGGGGAAAGAATAGTAGACATAATAGCAACAGACATACAAACTAAAGAATTACAAAAACAAATTACAAAA
ATTCAAAATTTTCGGGTTTATTACAGGGACAGCAGAGATCCACTTTGGCGCCGGCTCGAGGCCTGCAGGT
GCAAAGATGGATAAAGTTTTAAACAGAGAGGAATCTTTGCAGCTAATGGACCTTCTAGGTCTTGAAAGGA
GTGGGAATT
Features (pLannotate 1.2.2; 34 found; start..end, strand, type, name):
      1..1179    +  promoter       EF-1α promoter: strong constitutive promoter for human elongation factor EF-1α
   1200..1217    +  protein_bind   attB1 (fragment): mutant version of attB; core recombination site for the Gateway® BP reaction BP Clonase™
   1223..2233    +  CDS            ZNF554 (fragment): ZN554_HUMAN - Experimental evidence at protein level: Swiss-Prot protein existence level 1. May be involved in transcriptional regulation. From Homo sapiens (Human).
   2838..2862    -  protein_bind   attB2: mutant version of attB; recombination site for the Gateway® BP reaction BP Clonase™
   2870..2911    +  CDS            V5 tag: epitope tag from simian virus 5
   2927..2980    +  promoter       U6 promoter (fragment): RNA polymerase III promoter for human U6 snRNA
   3022..3610    +  misc_feature   WPRE: woodchuck hepatitis virus posttranscriptional regulatory element
   3661..3680    +  misc_feature   cPPT/CTS (fragment): central polypurine tract and central termination sequence of HIV-1
   3682..3915    +  LTR            3' LTR (ΔU3): self-inactivating 3' long terminal repeat (LTR) from HIV-1
   3993..4114    +  polyA_signal   SV40 poly(A) signal: SV40 polyadenylation signal
   4154..4289    +  rep_origin     SV40 ori: SV40 origin of replication
   4310..4328    -  promoter       T7 promoter: promoter for bacteriophage T7 RNA polymerase
   4336..4491    +  CDS            lacZα (fragment): LacZα fragment of β-galactosidase; lacZ fragment
   4496..4924    +  rep_origin     f1 ori (sequence partly withheld): f1 bacteriophage origin of replication; arrow indicates direction of (+) strand synthesis
   4977..5081    +  promoter       AmpR promoter: bla
   5082..5942    +  CDS            AmpR: β-lactamase; bla; confers resistance to ampicillin, carbenicillin, and related antibiotics
   6113..6701    +  rep_origin     ori: high-copy-number ColE1/pMB1/pBR322/pUC origin of replication
   6884..6976    +  CDS            lacI (fragment): lac repressor; lacI; The lac repressor binds to the lac operator to inhibit transcription in E. coli. This inhibition can be relieved by adding lactose or isopropyl-β-D-thiogalactopyranoside (IPTG).
   6989..7010    +  protein_bind   CAP binding site: CAP binding activates transcription in the presence of cAMP. E. coli catabolite activator protein
   7025..7055    +  promoter       lac promoter: promoter for the E. coli lac operon
   7063..7079    +  protein_bind   lac operator: The lac repressor binds to the lac operator to inhibit transcription in E. coli. This inhibition can be relieved by adding lactose or isopropyl-β-D-thiogalactopyranoside (IPTG). lac repressor encoded by lacI
   7124..7142    +  promoter       T3 promoter: promoter for bacteriophage T3 RNA polymerase
   7170..7396    +  promoter       RSV promoter: Rous sarcoma virus enhancer/promoter
   7397..7577    +  LTR            5' LTR (truncated): truncated 5' long terminal repeat (LTR) from HIV-1
   7624..7749    +  misc_feature   HIV-1 Ψ: packaging signal of human immunodeficiency virus type 1
   7733..8096    +  CDS            HIV-1 gag (fragment): gag protein from human immunodeficiency virus 1; gag
   8242..8475    +  misc_feature   RRE: The Rev response element (RRE) of HIV-1 allows for Rev-dependent mRNA export from the nucleus to the cytoplasm.
   8852..8878    +  CDS            Rev (fragment): human immunodeficiency virus 1 (HIV-1) Rev protein; rev; enhances nuclear export of unspliced and incompletely spliced viral mRNAs
   8885..8908    +  promoter       SV40 promoter (fragment): SV40 early promoter
   8909..8980    +  promoter       SV40 promoter (fragment): SV40 enhancer and early promoter
   9004..9139    +  rep_origin     SV40 ori: SV40 origin of replication
   9185..9781    +  CDS            PuroR (fragment): puromycin N-acetyltransferase; pac from Streptomyces; confers resistance to puromycin
   9830..9947    +  misc_feature   cPPT/CTS: central polypurine tract and central termination sequence of HIV-1
  10012..10078   +  CDS            small t antigen (fragment): SV40 (simian virus 40) small t antigen
