[The description below was written by a language model from this plasmid's Addgene catalogue record and pLannotate feature annotations shown in this document.]
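Description:
TFORF3190 is a third-generation-style, self-inactivating lentiviral expression plasmid built on the pLX_TRC317 backbone and carrying the human zinc-finger gene ZNF554. It belongs to a barcoded transcription factor ORF collection in which each clone contains a unique 24-bp barcode, so the transcription factor delivered to a cell can be identified by sequencing in pooled overexpression screens. The plasmid is propagated in E. coli through a high-copy ColE1/pUC-type origin with ampicillin resistance (bla); an f1 origin and remnants of lac and T7/T3 cloning elements are also present in the bacterial portion. The depositor warns that recombination can occur, which is common for LTR-containing plasmids.

The ORF was inserted by Gateway cloning and lies between attB1 and attB2 sites downstream of the constitutive EF-1α promoter, with a C-terminal V5 epitope tag read through attB2 for detection. The automated annotation matches only part of the region between the att sites to ZNF554; the record does not explain this. The barcode itself is not annotated. A WPRE after the cassette enhances transcript stability and expression. The viral framework consists of an RSV promoter driving a truncated 5' LTR, the HIV-1 Ψ packaging signal with a partial gag sequence, the RRE for Rev-dependent export, a cPPT/CTS, and a ΔU3 3' LTR followed by an SV40 polyadenylation signal. Upstream of EF-1α, an SV40 early promoter drives puromycin N-acetyltransferase, allowing selection of transduced mammalian cells. The construct is typically used to produce lentivirus for stable ZNF554 overexpression, individually or in pooled directed-differentiation screens.
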