Addgene plasmid #144666: TFORF3190
Purpose: Lentiviral vector for overexpressing transcription factor ORFs with unique 24-bp barcodes. Barcodes facilitate identification of transcription factors in pooled screens.
Depositing lab: Feng Zhang. Depositing organization: Broad Institute. Publication: A transcription factor atlas of directed differentiation. Joung J, Ma S, Tay T, Geiger-Schuller KR, Kirchgatterer PC, Verdine VK, Guo B, Arias-Garcia MA, Allen WE, Singh A, Kuksenko O, Abudayyeh OO, Gootenberg JS, Fu Z, Macrae RK, Buenrostro JD, Regev A, Zhang F. Cell. 2023 Jan 5;186(1):209-229.e26. doi: 10.1016/j.cell.2022.11.026. PubMed 36608654.
Backbone
  Vector backbone: pLX_TRC317
  Backbone manufacturer: Broad Institute Genetic Perturbation Platform
  Backbone size w/o insert (bp): 8264
  Vector type: Mammalian Expression, Lentiviral
  Selectable markers: Puromycin
Growth in bacteria
  Bacterial resistance: Ampicillin, 100 μg/mL
  Growth temperature: 37°C
  Growth strain: NEB Stable
  Copy number: High Copy
Gene/Insert
  Gene/Insert name: ZNF554
  Species: H. sapiens (human)
  Insert size (bp): 1820
  Entrez Gene: ZNF554 (a.k.a. FLJ34817)
  Promoter: EF1a
  Tag / fusion protein: V5 (C terminal on insert)
  Cloning method: Gateway Cloning
  Sequencing primers: 5′ GGGTGGAGACTGAAGTTAGGCCAG; 3′ CACATAGCGTAAAAGGAGCAACATAG
Resource information
  A portion of this plasmid was derived from a plasmid made by: Broad Institute Genetic Perturbation Platform
Terms and licenses: Academic/Nonprofit Terms; Industry Terms: Not Available to Industry
Depositor comments: NM_001102651.1 Please test multiple small colonies in case of plasmid recombination. To make this collection available in a timely manner, a portion of this collection was not fully sequenced by Addgene. If an Addgene verified full plasmid sequence is not available, please contact us prior to placing an order to request the full sequence.
How to cite: TFORF3190 was a gift from Feng Zhang (Addgene plasmid # 144666 ; http://n2t.net/addgene:144666 ; RRID:Addgene_144666)
