>Addgene plasmid #144666 | TFORF3190 | depositor partial sequence | sequence record 286113 | Insert
ATCGATTGATCAACAAGTTTGTACAAAAAAGTTGGCATGGTCACCTGCGCCCACCTGGGCCGGCGCGCGC
GACTCCCGGCAGCTCAGCCCTCTGCCTGCCCAGGAACCTGCTTTTCCCAAGAGGAGAGAATGGCTGCTGG
GTACCTGCCCCGCTGGTCCCAGGAATTAGTAACCTTTGAGGACGTGTCCATGGACTTCTCCCAGGAGGAG
TGGGAGTTGCTGGAGCCTGCTCAGAAGAACCTGTACAGAGAGGTGATGCTGGAGAACTACAGGAACGTGG
TCTCCCTGGAAGCCTTGAAGAACCAATGTACTGATGTGGGGATTAAAGAGGGTCCACTTTCCCCAGCACA
AACCTCACAAGTCACTAGTCTTTCCTCATGGACGGGGTATTTACTTTTTCAACCAGTGGCTTCTTCCCAC
TTGGAGCAAAGAGAAGCCCTGTGGATAGAGGAAAAAGGAACTCCTCAAGCCTCCTGTTCAGATTGGATGA
CTGTACTAAGAAACCAAGACTCAACTTACAAGAAGGTGGCTTTGCAGGAGGAACCAGCCAGTGGTATAAA
TATGATAAAGCTTATCAGAGAAGATGGGGGATGGAAGCAGTTAGAGGACAGCCATGAAGACCCCCAGGGG
CTTTTGAGCCAAAAGGCATCCCTTCACGTAGTGGCCGTTCCTCAGGAGAAGGCTACTGCATGGCATGGAT
TTGGGGAAAATGGTAATCTGAGCCCAGCCCTTGTTTTATCACAGGGAAGCTCTAAAGGGAACCACTTGTG
TGGCAGCGAGTTAGATATTACAAGCTTGGCATCCGATTCAGTCTTAAACCACCATCAGCTGGGATATGCA
GATCGGAGACCTTGTGAAAGTAATGAATGTGGAAATGCCATCCGCCAGAACAGTCACTTTATTCAACACG
GGGGGAAGATGTTTGTGTATTTGGAAAATGGGCAGTCATTGAACCACGGTATGGCCCTGACTATCCACAA
CAAAATCAACACGGCAGAGAAACCCTTTGAGTGCCACCAGTGTGGGAAGGTGTTCAACCGGAGGCATTCT
TTGAGCGAACATCAAAGAATTCACACGGGGGAGAAACCCTACGAGTGTCAGGAGTGTGGGCGAGCCTTTA
CGCACAGCTCCACCCTCACGCGCCATCTGAGAACTCATACTGGAGAGAAGCCCTACGGGTGCGGTGAGTG
CGGGAAAGCCTTCAACAGGATCTCATCGCTGACTCAGCATCAGAGGATTCACACCGGGGAAAAGCCCTAT
AAATGTGAAGACTGTGGGAAATCCTTCTGCCAGAGCTCTTACCTGATCTTGCACAAGAGGACACACACCG
GAGAGAAGCCCTACGAATGCAGTGAATGTGGAAAGGCCTTCAGTGACCGTTCCTCTCTCAACCAGCACGA
GCGAACTCACACGGGCGAGAACCCCTATGAATGTAAGCAGTGTGGGAGAGCCTTCAGCCAGAGGTCTTCC
CTTGTGAGGCACGAGAGAACTCACACTGGAGAGAAACCCTACAGGTGTCAGGAATGTGGGAAAGCCTTCA
GCCAGAGCTCATCCCTTGTCACACATCAGAAAACTCACAGCAGCCAGAAAACCTATAAAATCATTGACTG
CGGGAAAGCGTTCTACCAGAACAGACATCTTATTGGATATTACCCAACTTTCTTGTACAAAGTGGTTGAT
ATCGGTAAGCCTATCCCTAACCCTCTCCTCGGTCTCGATTCTACGTAGTAATGAACTAGTCCGTAACTTG
AAAGTATTTCGATTTCTTGGCTTTATATATCTTGTGGAAAGGACGACCGTCACATAACATGTGACTCAAT
