>Addgene plasmid #144666 | TFORF3190 | depositor partial sequence | sequence record 286114 | Barcode
CCGTCACATAACATGTGACTCAAT
